>Addgene plasmid #139088 | pCC_03 - hU6-BsmBI-sgRNA(E+F)-barcode-EFS-xCas9-NLS-2A-Puro-WPRE | addgene full sequence | sequence record 273884 | Addgene NGS Result
GTCGACGGATCGGGAGATCTCCCGATCCCCTATGGTGCACTCTCAGTACAATCTGCTCTGATGCCGCATA
GTTAAGCCAGTATCTGCTCCCTGCTTGTGTGTTGGAGGTCGCTGAGTAGTGCGCGAGCAAAATTTAAGCT
ACAACAAGGCAAGGCTTGACCGACAATTGCATGAAGAATCTGCTTAGGGTTAGGCGTTTTGCGCTGCTTC
GCGATGTACGGGCCAGATATACGCGTTGACATTGATTATTGACTAGTTATTAATAGTAATCAATTACGGG
GTCATTAGTTCATAGCCCATATATGGAGTTCCGCGTTACATAACTTACGGTAAATGGCCCGCCTGGCTGA
CCGCCCAACGACCCCCGCCCATTGACGTCAATAATGACGTATGTTCCCATAGTAACGCCAATAGGGACTT
TCCATTGACGTCAATGGGTGGAGTATTTACGGTAAACTGCCCACTTGGCAGTACATCAAGTGTATCATAT
GCCAAGTACGCCCCCTATTGACGTCAATGACGGTAAATGGCCCGCCTGGCATTATGCCCAGTACATGACC
TTATGGGACTTTCCTACTTGGCAGTACATCTACGTATTAGTCATCGCTATTACCATGGTGATGCGGTTTT
GGCAGTACATCAATGGGCGTGGATAGCGGTTTGACTCACGGGGATTTCCAAGTCTCCACCCCATTGACGT
CAATGGGAGTTTGTTTTGGCACCAAAATCAACGGGACTTTCCAAAATGTCGTAACAACTCCGCCCCATTG
ACGCAAATGGGCGGTAGGCGTGTACGGTGGGAGGTCTATATAAGCAGCGCGTTTTGCCTGTACTGGGTCT
CTCTGGTTAGACCAGATCTGAGCCTGGGAGCTCTCTGGCTAACTAGGGAACCCACTGCTTAAGCCTCAAT
AAAGCTTGCCTTGAGTGCTTCAAGTAGTGTGTGCCCGTCTGTTGTGTGACTCTGGTAACTAGAGATCCCT
CAGACCCTTTTAGTCAGTGTGGAAAATCTCTAGCAGTGGCGCCCGAACAGGGACTTGAAAGCGAAAGGGA
AACCAGAGGAGCTCTCTCGACGCAGGACTCGGCTTGCTGAAGCGCGCACGGCAAGAGGCGAGGGGCGGCG
ACTGGTGAGTACGCCAAAAATTTTGACTAGCGGAGGCTAGAAGGAGAGAGATGGGTGCGAGAGCGTCAGT
ATTAAGCGGGGGAGAATTAGATCGCGATGGGAAAAAATTCGGTTAAGGCCAGGGGGAAAGAAAAAATATA
AATTAAAACATATAGTATGGGCAAGCAGGGAGCTAGAACGATTCGCAGTTAATCCTGGCCTGTTAGAAAC
ATCAGAAGGCTGTAGACAAATACTGGGACAGCTACAACCATCCCTTCAGACAGGATCAGAAGAACTTAGA
TCATTATATAATACAGTAGCAACCCTCTATTGTGTGCATCAAAGGATAGAGATAAAAGACACCAAGGAAG
CTTTAGACAAGATAGAGGAAGAGCAAAACAAAAGTAAGACCACCGCACAGCAAGCGGCCGCTGATCTTCA
GACCTGGAGGAGGAGATATGAGGGACAATTGGAGAAGTGAATTATATAAATATAAAGTAGTAAAAATTGA
ACCATTAGGAGTAGCACCCACCAAGGCAAAGAGAAGAGTGGTGCAGAGAGAAAAAAGAGCAGTGGGAATA
GGAGCTTTGTTCCTTGGGTTCTTGGGAGCAGCAGGAAGCACTATGGGCGCAGCGTCAATGACGCTGACGG
TACAGGCCAGACAATTATTGTCTGGTATAGTGCAGCAGCAGAACAATTTGCTGAGGGCTATTGAGGCGCA
ACAGCATCTGTTGCAACTCACAGTCTGGGGCATCAAGCAGCTCCAGGCAAGAATCCTGGCTGTGGAAAGA
TACCTAAAGGATCAACAGCTCCTGGGGATTTGGGGTTGCTCTGGAAAACTCATTTGCACCACTGCTGTGC
CTTGGAATGCTAGTTGGAGTAATAAATCTCTGGAACAGATTTGGAATCACACGACCTGGATGGAGTGGGA
CAGAGAAATTAACAATTACACAAGCTTAATACACTCCTTAATTGAAGAATCGCAAAACCAGCAAGAAAAG
AATGAACAAGAATTATTGGAATTAGATAAATGGGCAAGTTTGTGGAATTGGTTTAACATAACAAATTGGC
TGTGGTATATAAAATTATTCATAATGATAGTAGGAGGCTTGGTAGGTTTAAGAATAGTTTTTGCTGTACT
TTCTATAGTGAATAGAGTTAGGCAGGGATATTCACCATTATCGTTTCAGACCCACCTCCCAACCCCGAGG
GGACCCGACAGGCCCGAAGGAATAGAAGAAGAAGGTGGAGAGAGAGACAGAGACAGATCCATTCGATTAG
TGAACGGATCGGCACTGCGTGCGCCAATTCTGCAGACAAATGGCAGTATTCATCCACAATTTTAAAAGAA
AAGGGGGGATTGGGGGGTACAGTGCAGGGGAAAGAATAGTAGACATAATAGCAACAGACATACAAACTAA
AGAATTACAAAAACAAATTACAAAAATTCAAAATTTTCGGGTTTATTACAGGGACAGCAGAGATCCAGTT
TGGTTAATTAAGGTACCGAGGGCCTATTTCCCATGATTCCTTCATATTTGCATATACGATACAAGGCTGT
TAGAGAGATAATTAGAATTAATTTGACTGTAAACACAAAGATATTAGTACAAAATACGTGACGTAGAAAG
TAATAATTTCTTGGGTAGTTTGCAGTTTTAAAATTATGTTTTAAAATGGACTATCATATGCTTACCGTAA
CTTGAAAGTATTTCGATTTCTTGGCTTTATATATCTTGTGGAAAGGACGAAACACCGGAGACGGACGTCT
CTGTTTAAGAGCTATGCTGGAAACAGCATAGCAAGTTTAAATAAGGCTAGTCCGTTATCAACTTGAAAAA
GTGGCACCGAGTCGGTGCTTTTTTTGAATTCTTGTGGGCTAGCTAGGTCTTGAAAGGAGTGGGAATTGGC
TCCGGTGCCCGTCAGTGGGCAGAGCGCACATCGCCCACAGTCCCCGAGAAGTTGGGGGGAGGGGTCGGCA
ATTGATCCGGTGCCTAGAGAAGGTGGCGCGGGGTAAACTGGGAAAGTGATGTCGTGTACTGGCTCCGCCT
TTTTCCCGAGGGTGGGGGAGAACCGTATATAAGTGCAGTAGTCGCCGTGAACGTTCTTTTTCGCAACGGG
TTTGCCGCCAGAACACAGGACCGGTTCTAGAGCGCTGCCACCATGGACAAGAAGTACAGCATCGGCCTGG
ACATCGGCACCAACTCTGTGGGCTGGGCCGTGATCACCGACGAGTACAAGGTGCCCAGCAAGAAATTCAA
GGTGCTGGGCAACACCGACCGGCACAGCATCAAGAAGAACCTGATCGGAGCCCTGCTGTTCGACAGCGGC
GAAACAGCCGAGGCCACCCGGCTGAAGAGAACCGCCAGAAGAAGATACACCAGACGGAAGAACCGGATCT
GCTATCTGCAAGAGATCTTCAGCAACGAGATGGCCAAGGTGGACGACAGCTTCTTCCACAGACTGGAAGA
GTCCTTCCTGGTGGAAGAGGATAAGAAGCACGAGCGGCACCCCATCTTCGGCAACATCGTGGACGAGGTG
GCCTACCACGAGAAGTACCCCACCATCTACCACCTGAGAAAGAAACTGGTGGACAGCACCGACAAGGCCG
ACCTGCGGCTGATCTATCTGGCCCTGGCCCACATGATCAAGTTCCGGGGCCACTTCCTGATCGAGGGCGA
CCTGAACCCCGACAACAGCGACGTGGACAAGCTGTTCATCCAGCTGGTGCAGACCTACAACCAGCTGTTC
GAGGAAAACCCCATCAACGCCAGCGGCGTGGACGCCAAGGCCATCCTGTCTGCCAGACTGAGCAAGAGCA
GACGGCTGGAAAATCTGATCGCCCAGCTGCCCGGCGAGAAGAAGAATGGCCTGTTCGGAAACCTGATTGC
CCTGAGCCTGGGCCTGACCCCCAACTTCAAGAGCAACTTCGACCTGGCCGAGGATACCAAACTGCAGCTG
AGCAAGGACACCTACGACGACGACCTGGACAACCTGCTGGCCCAGATCGGCGACCAGTACGCCGACCTGT
TTCTGGCCGCCAAGAACCTGTCCGACGCCATCCTGCTGAGCGACATCCTGAGAGTGAACACCGAGATCAC
CAAGGCCCCCCTGAGCGCCTCTATGATCAAGCTGTACGACGAGCACCACCAGGACCTGACCCTGCTGAAA
GCTCTCGTGCGGCAGCAGCTGCCTGAGAAGTACAAAGAGATTTTCTTCGACCAGAGCAAGAACGGCTACG
CCGGCTACATTGACGGCGGAGCCAGCCAGGAAGAGTTCTACAAGTTCATCAAGCCCATCCTGGAAAAGAT
GGACGGCACCGAGGAACTGCTCGTGAAGCTGAACAGAGAGGACCTGCTGCGGAAGCAGCGGACCTTCGAC
AACGGCATCATCCCCCACCAGATCCACCTGGGAGAGCTGCACGCCATTCTGCGGCGGCAGGAAGATTTTT
ACCCATTCCTGAAGGACAACCGGGAAAAGATCGAGAAGATCCTGACCTTCCGCATCCCCTACTACGTGGG
CCCTCTGGCCAGGGGAAACAGCAGATTCGCCTGGATGACCAGAAAGAGCGAGGAAACCATCACCCCCTGG
AACTTCGAGAAGGTGGTGGACAAGGGCGCTTCCGCCCAGAGCTTCATCGAGCGGATGACCAACTTCGATA
AGAACCTGCCCAACGAGAAGGTGCTGCCCAAGCACAGCCTGCTGTACGAGTACTTCACCGTGTATAACGA
GCTGACCAAAGTGAAATACGTGACCGAGGGAATGAGAAAGCCCGCCTTCCTGAGCGGCGACCAGAAAAAG
GCCATCGTGGACCTGCTGTTCAAGACCAACCGGAAAGTGACCGTGAAGCAGCTGAAAGAGGACTACTTCA
AGAAAATCGAGTGCTTCGACTCCGTGGAAATCTCCGGCGTGGAAGATCGGTTCAACGCCTCCCTGGGCAC
ATACCACGATCTGCTGAAAATTATCAAGGACAAGGACTTCCTGGACAATGAGGAAAACGAGGACATTCTG
GAAGATATCGTGCTGACCCTGACACTGTTTGAGGACAGAGAGATGATCGAGGAACGGCTGAAAACCTATG
CCCACCTGTTCGACGACAAAGTGATGAAGCAGCTGAAGCGGCGGAGATACACCGGCTGGGGCAGGCTGAG
CCGGAAGCTGATCAACGGCATCCGGGACAAGCAGTCCGGCAAGACAATCCTGGATTTCCTGAAGTCCGAC
GGCTTCGCCAACAGAAACTTCATCCAGCTGATCCACGACGACAGCCTGACCTTTAAAGAGGACATCCAGA
AAGCCCAGGTGTCCGGCCAGGGCGATAGCCTGCACGAGCACATTGCCAATCTGGCCGGCAGCCCCGCCAT
TAAGAAGGGCATCCTGCAGACAGTGAAGGTGGTGGACGAGCTCGTGAAAGTGATGGGCCGGCACAAGCCC
GAGAACATCGTGATCGAAATGGCCAGAGAGAACCAGACCACCCAGAAGGGACAGAAGAACAGCCGCGAGA
GAATGAAGCGGATCGAAGAGGGCATCAAAGAGCTGGGCAGCCAGATCCTGAAAGAACACCCCGTGGAAAA
CACCCAGCTGCAGAACGAGAAGCTGTACCTGTACTACCTGCAGAATGGGCGGGATATGTACGTGGACCAG
GAACTGGACATCAACCGGCTGTCCGACTACGATGTGGACCATATCGTGCCTCAGAGCTTTCTGAAGGACG
ACTCCATCGACAACAAGGTGCTGACCAGAAGCGACAAGAACCGGGGCAAGAGCGACAACGTGCCCTCCGA
AGAGGTCGTGAAGAAGATGAAGAACTACTGGCGGCAGCTGCTGAACGCCAAGCTGATTACCCAGAGAAAG
TTCGACAATCTGACCAAGGCCGAGAGAGGCGGCCTGAGCGAACTGGATAAGGCCGGCTTCATCAAGAGAC
AGCTGGTGGAAACCCGGCAGATCACAAAGCACGTGGCACAGATCCTGGACTCCCGGATGAACACTAAGTA
CGACGAGAATGACAAGCTGATCCGGGAAGTGAAAGTGATCACCCTGAAGTCCAAGCTGGTGTCCGATTTC
CGGAAGGATTTCCAGTTTTACAAAGTGCGCGAGATCAACAACTACCACCACGCCCACGACGCCTACCTGA
ACGCCGTCGTGGGAACCGCCCTGATCAAAAAGTACCCTAAGCTGGAAAGCGAGTTCGTGTACGGCGACTA
CAAGGTGTACGACGTGCGGAAGATGATCGCCAAGAGCGAGCAGGAAATCGGCAAGGCTACCGCCAAGTAC
TTCTTCTACAGCAACATCATGAACTTTTTCAAGACCGAGATTACCCTGGCCAACGGCGAGATCCGGAAGC
GGCCTCTGATCGAGACAAACGGCGAAACCGGGGAGATCGTGTGGGATAAGGGCCGGGATTTTGCCACCGT
GCGGAAAGTGCTGAGCATGCCCCAAGTGAATATCGTGAAAAAGACCGAGGTGCAGACAGGCGGCTTCAGC
AAAGAGTCTATCCTGCCCAAGAGGAACAGCGATAAGCTGATCGCCAGAAAGAAGGACTGGGACCCTAAGA
AGTACGGCGGCTTCGACAGCCCCACCGTGGCCTATTCTGTGCTGGTGGTGGCCAAAGTGGAAAAGGGCAA
GTCCAAGAAACTGAAGAGTGTGAAAGAGCTGCTGGGGATCACCATCATGGAAAGAAGCAGCTTCGAGAAG
AATCCCATCGACTTTCTGGAAGCCAAGGGCTACAAAGAAGTGAAAAAGGACCTGATCATCAAGCTGCCTA
AGTACTCCCTGTTCGAGCTGGAAAACGGCCGGAAGAGAATGCTGGCCTCTGCCGGCGTGCTGCAGAAGGG
AAACGAACTGGCCCTGCCCTCCAAATATGTGAACTTCCTGTACCTGGCCAGCCACTATGAGAAGCTGAAG
GGCTCCCCCGAGGATAATGAGCAGAAACAGCTGTTTGTGGAACAGCACAAGCACTACCTGGACGAGATCA
TCGAGCAGATCAGCGAGTTCTCCAAGAGAGTGATCCTGGCCGACGCTAATCTGGACAAAGTGCTGTCCGC
CTACAACAAGCACCGGGATAAGCCCATCAGAGAGCAGGCCGAGAATATCATCCACCTGTTTACCCTGACC
AATCTGGGAGCCCCTGCCGCCTTCAAGTACTTTGACACCACCATCGACCGGAAGAGGTACACCAGCACCA
AAGAGGTGCTGGACGCCACCCTGATCCACCAGAGCATCACCGGCCTGTACGAGACACGGATCGACCTGTC
TCAGCTGGGAGGCGACAAGCGACCTGCCGCCACAAAGAAGGCTGGACAGGCTAAGAAGAAGAAAGATTAC
AAAGACGATGACGATAAGGGATCCGGCGCAACAAACTTCTCTCTGCTGAAACAAGCCGGAGATGTCGAAG
AGAATCCTGGACCGACCGAGTACAAGCCCACGGTGCGCCTCGCCACCCGCGACGACGTCCCCAGGGCCGT
ACGCACCCTCGCCGCCGCGTTCGCCGACTACCCCGCCACGCGCCACACCGTCGATCCGGACCGCCACATC
GAGCGGGTCACCGAGCTGCAAGAACTCTTCCTCACGCGCGTCGGGCTCGACATCGGCAAGGTGTGGGTCG
CGGACGACGGCGCCGCGGTGGCGGTCTGGACCACGCCGGAGAGCGTCGAAGCGGGGGCGGTGTTCGCCGA
GATCGGCCCGCGCATGGCCGAGTTGAGCGGTTCCCGGCTGGCCGCGCAGCAACAGATGGAAGGCCTCCTG
GCGCCGCACCGGCCCAAGGAGCCCGCGTGGTTCCTGGCCACCGTCGGAGTCTCGCCCGACCACCAGGGCA
AGGGTCTGGGCAGCGCCGTCGTGCTCCCCGGAGTGGAGGCGGCCGAGCGCGCCGGGGTGCCCGCCTTCCT
GGAGACCTCCGCGCCCCGCAACCTCCCCTTCTACGAGCGGCTCGGCTTCACCGTCACCGCCGACGTCGAG
GTGCCCGAAGGACCGCGCACCTGGTGCATGACCCGCAAGCCCGGTGCCTGAACGCGTTAAGTCGACAATC
AACCTCTGGATTACAAAATTTGTGAAAGATTGACTGGTATTCTTAACTATGTTGCTCCTTTTACGCTATG
TGGATACGCTGCTTTAATGCCTTTGTATCATGCTATTGCTTCCCGTATGGCTTTCATTTTCTCCTCCTTG
TATAAATCCTGGTTGCTGTCTCTTTATGAGGAGTTGTGGCCCGTTGTCAGGCAACGTGGCGTGGTGTGCA
CTGTGTTTGCTGACGCAACCCCCACTGGTTGGGGCATTGCCACCACCTGTCAGCTCCTTTCCGGGACTTT
CGCTTTCCCCCTCCCTATTGCCACGGCGGAACTCATCGCCGCCTGCCTTGCCCGCTGCTGGACAGGGGCT
CGGCTGTTGGGCACTGACAATTCCGTGGTGTTGTCGGGGAAATCATCGTCCTTTCCTTGGCTGCTCGCCT
GTGTTGCCACCTGGATTCTGCGCGGGACGTCCTTCTGCTACGTCCCTTCGGCCCTCAATCCAGCGGACCT
TCCTTCCCGCGGCCTGCTGCCGGCTCTGCGGCCTCTTCCGCGTCTTCGCCTTCGCCCTCAGACGAGTCGG
ATCTCCCTTTGGGCCGCCTCCCCGCGTCGACTTTAAGACCAATGACTTACAAGGCAGCTGTAGATCTTAG
CCACTTTTTAAAAGAAAAGGGGGGACTGGAAGGGCTAATTCACTCCCAACGAAGACAAGATCTGCTTTTT
GCTTGTACTGGGTCTCTCTGGTTAGACCAGATCTGAGCCTGGGAGCTCTCTGGCTAACTAGGGAACCCAC
TGCTTAAGCCTCAATAAAGCTTGCCTTGAGTGCTTCAAGTAGTGTGTGCCCGTCTGTTGTGTGACTCTGG
TAACTAGAGATCCCTCAGACCCTTTTAGTCAGTGTGGAAAATCTCTAGCAGGGCCCGTTTAAACCCGCTG
ATCAGCCTCGACTGTGCCTTCTAGTTGCCAGCCATCTGTTGTTTGCCCCTCCCCCGTGCCTTCCTTGACC
CTGGAAGGTGCCACTCCCACTGTCCTTTCCTAATAAAATGAGGAAATTGCATCGCATTGTCTGAGTAGGT
GTCATTCTATTCTGGGGGGTGGGGTGGGGCAGGACAGCAAGGGGGAGGATTGGGAAGACAATAGCAGGCA
TGCTGGGGATGCGGTGGGCTCTATGGCTTCTGAGGCGGAAAGAACCAGCTGGGGCTCTAGGGGGTATCCC
C
[124 nt withheld, positions 9312-9435]
C
[91 nt withheld, positions 9437-9527]
A
[49 nt withheld, positions 9529-9577]
CCTTTGACGTTGGAGTCCACGTTCTTT
[37 nt withheld, positions 9605-9641]
ACCCTATCTCGGTCTATTCTTTTGATTTATAAGGGATTTTGCCGATTTCGGCCTATTGGTTAAAAAATGA
GCTGATTTAACAAAAATTTAACGCGAATTAATTCTGTGGAATGTGTGTCAGTTAGGGTGTGGAAAGTCCC
CAGGCTCCCCAGCAGGCAGAAGTATGCAAAGCATGCATCTCAATTAGTCAGCAACCAGGTGTGGAAAGTC
CCCAGGCTCCCCAGCAGGCAGAAGTATGCAAAGCATGCATCTCAATTAGTCAGCAACCATAGTCCCGCCC
CTAACTCCGCCCATCCCGCCCCTAACTCCGCCCAGTTCCGCCCATTCTCCGCCCCATGGCTGACTAATTT
TTTTTATTTATGCAGAGGCCGAGGCCGCCTCTGCCTCTGAGCTATTCCAGAAGTAGTGAGGAGGCTTTTT
TGGAGGCCTAGGCTTTTGCAAAAAGCTCCCGGGAGCTTGTATATCCATTTTCGGATCTGATCAGCACGTG
TTGACAATTAATCATCGGCATAGTATATCGGCATAGTATAATACGACAAGGTGAGGAACTAAACCATGGC
CAAGTTGACCAGTGCCGTTCCGGTGCTCACCGCGCGCGACGTCGCCGGAGCGGTCGAGTTCTGGACCGAC
CGGCTCGGGTTCTCCCGGGACTTCGTGGAGGACGACTTCGCCGGTGTGGTCCGGGACGACGTGACCCTGT
TCATCAGCGCGGTCCAGGACCAGGTGGTGCCGGACAACACCCTGGCCTGGGTGTGGGTGCGCGGCCTGGA
CGAGCTGTACGCCGAGTGGTCGGAGGTCGTGTCCACGAACTTCCGGGACGCCTCCGGGCCGGCCATGACC
GAGATCGGCGAGCAGCCGTGGGGGCGGGAGTTCGCCCTGCGCGACCCGGCCGGCAACTGCGTGCACTTCG
TGGCCGAGGAGCAGGACTGACACGTGCTACGAGATTTCGATTCCACCGCCGCCTTCTATGAAAGGTTGGG
CTTCGGAATCGTTTTCCGGGACGCCGGCTGGATGATCCTCCAGCGCGGGGATCTCATGCTGGAGTTCTTC
GCCCACCCCAACTTGTTTATTGCAGCTTATAATGGTTACAAATAAAGCAATAGCATCACAAATTTCACAA
ATAAAGCATTTTTTTCACTGCATTCTAGTTGTGGTTTGTCCAAACTCATCAATGTATCTTATCATGTCTG
TATACCGTCGACCTCTAGCTAGAGCTTGGCGTAATCATGGTCATAGCTGTTTCCTGTGTGAAATTGTTAT
CCGCTCACAATTCCACACAACATACGAGCCGGAAGCATAAAGTGTAAAGCCTGGGGTGCCTAATGAGTGA
GCTAACTCACATTAATTGCGTTGCGCTCACTGCCCGCTTTCCAGTCGGGAAACCTGTCGTGCCAGCTGCA
TTAATGAATCGGCCAACGCGCGGGGAGAGGCGGTTTGCGTATTGGGCGCTCTTCCGCTTCCTCGCTCACT
GACTCGCTGCGCTCGGTCGTTCGGCTGCGGCGAGCGGTATCAGCTCACTCAAAGGCGGTAATACGGTTAT
CCACAGAATCAGGGGATAACGCAGGAAAGAACATGTGAGCAAAAGGCCAGCAAAAGGCCAGGAACCGTAA
AAAGGCCGCGTTGCTGGCGTTTTTCCATAGGCTCCGCCCCCCTGACGAGCATCACAAAAATCGACGCTCA
AGTCAGAGGTGGCGAAACCCGACAGGACTATAAAGATACCAGGCGTTTCCCCCTGGAAGCTCCCTCGTGC
GCTCTCCTGTTCCGACCCTGCCGCTTACCGGATACCTGTCCGCCTTTCTCCCTTCGGGAAGCGTGGCGCT
TTCTCATAGCTCACGCTGTAGGTATCTCAGTTCGGTGTAGGTCGTTCGCTCCAAGCTGGGCTGTGTGCAC
GAACCCCCCGTTCAGCCCGACCGCTGCGCCTTATCCGGTAACTATCGTCTTGAGTCCAACCCGGTAAGAC
ACGACTTATCGCCACTGGCAGCAGCCACTGGTAACAGGATTAGCAGAGCGAGGTATGTAGGCGGTGCTAC
AGAGTTCTTGAAGTGGTGGCCTAACTACGGCTACACTAGAAGAACAGTATTTGGTATCTGCGCTCTGCTG
AAGCCAGTTACCTTCGGAAAAAGAGTTGGTAGCTCTTGATCCGGCAAACAAACCACCGCTGGTAGCGGTG
GTTTTTTTGTTTGCAAGCAGCAGATTACGCGCAGAAAAAAAGGATCTCAAGAAGATCCTTTGATCTTTTC
TACGGGGTCTGACGCTCAGTGGAACGAAAACTCACGTTAAGGGATTTTGGTCATGAGATTATCAAAAAGG
ATCTTCACCTAGATCCTTTTAAATTAAAAATGAAGTTTTAAATCAATCTAAAGTATATATGAGTAAACTT
GGTCTGACAGTTACCAATGCTTAATCAGTGAGGCACCTATCTCAGCGATCTGTCTATTTCGTTCATCCAT
AGTTGCCTGACTCCCCGTCGTGTAGATAACTACGATACGGGAGGGCTTACCATCTGGCCCCAGTGCTGCA
ATGATACCGCGAGACCCACGCTCACCGGCTCCAGATTTATCAGCAATAAACCAGCCAGCCGGAAGGGCCG
AGCGCAGAAGTGGTCCTGCAACTTTATCCGCCTCCATCCAGTCTATTAATTGTTGCCGGGAAGCTAGAGT
AAGTAGTTCGCCAGTTAATAGTTTGCGCAACGTTGTTGCCATTGCTACAGGCATCGTGGTGTCACGCTCG
TCGTTTGGTATGGCTTCATTCAGCTCCGGTTCCCAACGATCAAGGCGAGTTACATGATCCCCCATGTTGT
GCAAAAAAGCGGTTAGCTCCTTCGGTCCTCCGATCGTTGTCAGAAGTAAGTTGGCCGCAGTGTTATCACT
CATGGTTATGGCAGCACTGCATAATTCTCTTACTGTCATGCCATCCGTAAGATGCTTTTCTGTGACTGGT
GAGTACTCAACCAAGTCATTCTGAGAATAGTGTATGCGGCGACCGAGTTGCTCTTGCCCGGCGTCAATAC
GGGATAATACCGCGCCACATAGCAGAACTTTAAAAGTGCTCATCATTGGAAAACGTTCTTCGGGGCGAAA
ACTCTCAAGGATCTTACCGCTGTTGAGATCCAGTTCGATGTAACCCACTCGTGCACCCAACTGATCTTCA
GCATCTTTTACTTTCACCAGCGTTTCTGGGTGAGCAAAAACAGGAAGGCAAAATGCCGCAAAAAAGGGAA
TAAGGGCGACACGGAAATGTTGAATACTCATACTCTTCCTTTTTCAATATTATTGAAGCATTTATCAGGG
TTATTGTCTCATGAGCGGATACATATTTGAATGTATTTAGAAAAATAAACAAATAGGGGTTCCGCGCACA
TTTCCCCGAAAAGTGCCACCTGAC
Features (pLannotate 1.2.2; 33 found; start..end, strand, type, name):
     31..83      -  misc_feature   bom (fragment): basis of mobility region from pBR322
    238..617     +  enhancer       CMV enhancer: human cytomegalovirus immediate early enhancer
    618..817     +  promoter       CMV promoter: human cytomegalovirus (CMV) immediate early promoter
    835..1015    +  LTR            5' LTR (truncated): truncated 5' long terminal repeat (LTR) from HIV-1
   1062..1187    +  misc_feature   HIV-1 Ψ: packaging signal of human immunodeficiency virus type 1
   1171..1534    +  CDS            HIV-1 gag (fragment): gag protein from human immunodeficiency virus 1; gag
   1680..1913    +  misc_feature   RRE: The Rev response element (RRE) of HIV-1 allows for Rev-dependent mRNA export from the nucleus to the cytoplasm.
   2290..2390    +  CDS            Rev (fragment): human immunodeficiency virus 1 (HIV-1) Rev protein; rev; enhances nuclear export of unspliced and incompletely spliced viral mRNAs
   2440..2557    +  misc_feature   cPPT/CTS: central polypurine tract and central termination sequence of HIV-1
   2608..2848    +  promoter       U6 promoter: RNA polymerase III promoter for human U6 snRNA
   2891..2958    +  misc_RNA       tracrRNA (fragment): trans-activating CRISPR RNA for the Streptococcus pyogenes CRISPR/Cas9 system
   2983..3001    +  CDS            small t antigen (fragment): SV40 (simian virus 40) small t antigen
   3027..3238    +  promoter       EF-1α core promoter: core promoter for human elongation factor EF-1α
   3263..7366    +  CDS            Cas9: Cas9 (Csn1) endonuclease from the Streptococcus pyogenes Type II CRISPR/Cas system generates RNA-guided double strand breaks in DNA
   7504..8101    +  CDS            PuroR (fragment): puromycin N-acetyltransferase; pac from Streptomyces; confers resistance to puromycin
   8117..8705    +  misc_feature   WPRE: woodchuck hepatitis virus posttranscriptional regulatory element
   8756..8775    +  misc_feature   cPPT/CTS (fragment): central polypurine tract and central termination sequence of HIV-1
   8777..9010    +  LTR            3' LTR (ΔU3): self-inactivating 3' long terminal repeat (LTR) from HIV-1
   9042..9266    +  polyA_signal   bGH poly(A) signal: bovine growth hormone polyadenylation signal
   9270..9291    +  promoter       SV40 promoter (fragment): SV40 enhancer and early promoter
   9312..9740    +  rep_origin     f1 ori (sequence partly withheld): f1 bacteriophage origin of replication; arrow indicates direction of (+) strand synthesis
   9754..10083   +  promoter       SV40 promoter: SV40 enhancer and early promoter
  10131..10178   +  promoter       EM7 promoter: synthetic bacterial promoter&nbsp
  10197..10571   +  CDS            BleoR: antibiotic-binding protein; Sh ble from Streptoalloteichus hindustanus; confers resistance to bleomycin, phleomycin, and Zeocin™
  10581..10706   +  CDS            ble (fragment): BLE_KLEPN - Experimental evidence at protein level: Swiss-Prot protein existence level 1. Binding protein with a strong affinity to the bleomycin family of antibiotics. Binds to CL990; an antimitotic-antibiotic compound. From Klebsiella pneumoniae.
  10701..10822   +  polyA_signal   SV40 poly(A) signal: SV40 polyadenylation signal
  10893..10915   -  protein_bind   lac operator (fragment): The lac repressor binds to the lac operator to inhibit transcription in E. coli. This inhibition can be relieved by adding lactose or isopropyl-β-D-thiogalactopyranoside (IPTG). lac repressor encoded by lacI
  10919..10949   -  promoter       lac promoter: promoter for the E. coli lac operon
  10964..10985   -  protein_bind   CAP binding site: CAP binding activates transcription in the presence of cAMP. E. coli catabolite activator protein
  10998..11090   -  CDS            lacI (fragment): lac repressor; lacI; The lac repressor binds to the lac operator to inhibit transcription in E. coli. This inhibition can be relieved by adding lactose or isopropyl-β-D-thiogalactopyranoside (IPTG).
  11273..11861   -  rep_origin     ori: high-copy-number ColE1/pMB1/pBR322/pUC origin of replication
  12032..12892   -  CDS            AmpR: β-lactamase; bla; confers resistance to ampicillin, carbenicillin, and related antibiotics
  12893..12997   -  promoter       AmpR promoter: bla
