[The description below was written by a language model from this plasmid's Addgene catalogue record and pLannotate feature annotations shown in this document.]
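Description:
pCC_03 is a third-generation-style, self-inactivating lentiviral CRISPR vector built on the lentiCRISPRv2 backbone, designed to deliver both a guide RNA and the PAM-flexible nuclease xCas9 3.7 to mammalian cells from a single construct. In bacteria it is maintained as a high-copy plasmid through a ColE1/pUC-type origin and selected with ampicillin (AmpR under its own promoter). An f1 origin and an SV40/EM7-driven bleomycin/Zeocin resistance cassette also lie outside the viral region. The packaged genome is transcribed from a CMV enhancer/promoter fused to a truncated HIV-1 5' LTR and carries the Ψ packaging signal, a partial gag sequence, the RRE for Rev-dependent nuclear export, the cPPT/CTS, and a ΔU3 3' LTR followed by a bGH polyadenylation signal.

Between the LTRs sit two expression units. A human U6 (Pol III) promoter drives the sgRNA cassette, in which BsmBI sites accept annealed guide oligonucleotides upstream of the modified "E+F" scaffold, which is detected in the annotation as a partial tracrRNA match. A unique barcode sits just downstream of this cassette and identifies the construct in pooled experiments. The EF-1α core (EFS) promoter then drives human codon-optimized xCas9 3.7, a Cas9 variant carrying A262T, R324L, S409I, E480K, E543D, M694I and E1219V. The catalogue lists the species as "Staphylococcus pyogenes", whereas the feature table identifies the gene as Streptococcus pyogenes Cas9. Per the construct name, the nuclease is fused to an NLS and linked through a 2A peptide to puromycin N-acetyltransferase, so transduced cells can be selected with puromycin. A WPRE enhances transcript expression. The associated work concerns high-throughput screens comparing PAM-flexible Cas9 variants for gene knockout.
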