Addgene plasmid #139088: pCC_03 - hU6-BsmBI-sgRNA(E+F)-barcode-EFS-xCas9-NLS-2A-Puro-WPRE
Purpose: Expresses human codon-optimized xCas9 3.7 nuclease in mammalian cells. For cloning of sgRNAs using BsmBI. Contains a unique barcode downstream of sgRNA cassette.
Depositing lab: Neville Sanjana. Depositing organization: New York Genome Center. Publication: High-Throughput Screens of PAM-Flexible Cas9 Variants for Gene Knockout and Transcriptional Modulation. Legut M, Daniloski Z, Xue X, McKenzie D, Guo X, Wessels HH, Sanjana NE. Cell Rep. 2020 Mar 3;30(9):2859-2868.e5. doi: 10.1016/j.celrep.2020.02.010. PubMed 32130891.
Backbone
  Vector backbone: lentiCRISPRv2
  Vector type: Mammalian Expression, Lentiviral, CRISPR
  Selectable markers: Puromycin
Growth in bacteria
  Bacterial resistance: Ampicillin, 100 μg/mL
  Growth temperature: 37°C
  Growth strain: NEB Stable
  Copy number: High Copy
Gene/Insert
  Gene/Insert name: xCas9 3.7
  Species: Staphylococcus pyogenes
  Mutation: A262T, R324L,S409I, E480K, E543D, M694I, E1219V
  Cloning method: Gibson Cloning
Terms and licenses: Academic/Nonprofit Terms; Industry Terms: Not Available to Industry
How to cite: pCC_03 - hU6-BsmBI-sgRNA(E+F)-barcode-EFS-xCas9-NLS-2A-Puro-WPRE was a gift from Neville Sanjana (Addgene plasmid # 139088 ; http://n2t.net/addgene:139088 ; RRID:Addgene_139088)
